Addgene plasmid #135888: D75_Ld_302670
Purpose: Expression of Leishmania donovani ectodomain in mammalian cells
Depositing lab: Gavin Wright. Depositing organization: Wellcome Sanger Institute. Publication: Systematic identification of genes encoding cell surface and secreted proteins that are essential for in vitro growth and infection in Leishmania donovani. Roberts AJ, Ong HB, Clare S, Brandt C, Harcourt K, Franssen SU, Cotton JA, Muller-Sienerth N, Wright GJ. PLoS Pathog. 2022 Feb 24;18(2):e1010364. doi: 10.1371/journal.ppat.1010364. eCollection 2022 Feb. PubMed 35202447.
Backbone
  Vector backbone: pTT3
  Backbone manufacturer: Yves Durocher, NRC
  Backbone size w/o insert (bp): 6132
  Vector type: Mammalian Expression
Growth in bacteria
  Bacterial resistance: Ampicillin, 100 μg/mL
  Growth temperature: 37°C
  Growth strain: DH5alpha
  Copy number: High Copy
Gene/Insert
  Gene/Insert name: hypothetical protein, conserved (alt name: LDPBK_302670)
  Species: Leishmania donovani
  Insert size (bp): 759
  Tag / fusion protein: biotinylation sequence and His tag (C terminal on insert)
  Cloning method: Unknown
Terms and licenses: Academic/Nonprofit Terms; Industry Terms: Not Available to Industry
How to cite: D75_Ld_302670 was a gift from Gavin Wright (Addgene plasmid # 135888 ; http://n2t.net/addgene:135888 ; RRID:Addgene_135888)
