[The description below was written by a language model from this plasmid's Addgene catalogue record and pLannotate feature annotations shown in this document.]
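Description:
D75_Ld_302670 is a mammalian expression plasmid built on the pTT3 backbone and designed to produce the ectodomain of a Leishmania donovani protein as a soluble, secreted recombinant protein. The insert is a 759 bp fragment from a gene annotated only as a conserved hypothetical protein (LDPBK_302670). It is propagated in E. coli as a high-copy plasmid through a ColE1/pUC-type origin and selected with ampicillin via the β-lactamase gene. The sequenced plasmid totals 6,891 nt, consistent with the stated backbone and insert sizes.

Expression is driven by the human CMV immediate-early enhancer and promoter, followed by adenovirus-derived leader and splice elements and a fragment of a chimeric intron, which generally improve transcript processing and yield. The short reverse-strand "PTP" hit in this region is most likely an annotation by-product of that adenoviral leader sequence rather than a functional coding region. A mouse immunoglobulin heavy-chain signal sequence lies just upstream of the unannotated interval where the Leishmania ectodomain must sit, directing the protein into the secretory pathway. According to the catalogue entry, the insert carries a C-terminal biotinylation sequence and His tag, although the feature table does not annotate these. Such tags allow enzymatic biotinylation for capture on streptavidin and purification by metal affinity. A rabbit β-globin polyadenylation signal terminates the transcript. The Epstein-Barr virus oriP fragment supports episomal maintenance in cells expressing EBNA1, which favours high-level transient expression. The remaining lac, tet and bla fragments are backbone remnants. The plasmid belongs to a collection used to study L. donovani cell-surface and secreted proteins.
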