Features (pLannotate 1.2.2; 17 found; start..end, strand, type, name):
      1..380     +  enhancer       CMV enhancer: human cytomegalovirus immediate early enhancer
    382..581     +  promoter       CMV promoter: human cytomegalovirus (CMV) immediate early promoter
    649..687     +  misc_feature   Ad SA (fragment): adenovirus major late transcript splice acceptor (Friedrich and Soriano, 1991)
    720..929     -  CDS            PTP (fragment): TERM_ADE02 - Experimental evidence at protein level: Swiss-Prot protein existence level 1. Protein covalently bound to the viral DNA that acts as a primer for viral genomic replication by DNA strand displacement. Assembles on the viral origin of replication in an initiation complex with viral polymerase, DBP, host NFIA and host POU2F1/OCT1. During initiation, the polymerase covalently couples the first dCTP with Ser- 580 of pTP. The terminal protein stimulates the template activity over 20 fold compared to protein-free templates. Neo-synthesized viral genomes are linked to two preterminal prot
    960..1049    +  intron         chimeric intron (fragment): chimera between introns from adenovirus and immunoglobulin heavy chain genes
   1068..1114    +  CDS            IgH signal sequence (fragment): signal sequence from the mouse immunoglobulin heavy chain variable region
   2118..2173    +  polyA_signal   β-globin poly(A) signal: rabbit β-globin polyadenylation signal (Gil and Proudfoot, 1987)
   2687..4368    -  rep_origin     oriP (fragment): Epstein-Barr virus oriP replication origin (Yates et al., 2000)
   4495..4599    +  promoter       AmpR promoter: bla
   4600..5460    +  CDS            AmpR: β-lactamase; bla; confers resistance to ampicillin, carbenicillin, and related antibiotics
   5631..6219    +  rep_origin     ori: high-copy-number ColE1/pMB1/pBR322/pUC origin of replication
   6402..6494    +  CDS            lacI (fragment): lac repressor; lacI; The lac repressor binds to the lac operator to inhibit transcription in E. coli. This inhibition can be relieved by adding lactose or isopropyl-β-D-thiogalactopyranoside (IPTG).
   6507..6528    +  protein_bind   CAP binding site: CAP binding activates transcription in the presence of cAMP. E. coli catabolite activator protein
   6543..6573    +  promoter       lac promoter: promoter for the E. coli lac operon
   6581..6597    +  protein_bind   lac operator: The lac repressor binds to the lac operator to inhibit transcription in E. coli. This inhibition can be relieved by adding lactose or isopropyl-β-D-thiogalactopyranoside (IPTG). lac repressor encoded by lacI
   6667..6683    +  promoter       tet promoter (fragment): E. coli promoter for tetracycline efflux protein gene
   6693..6718    -  CDS            bla(M) (fragment): β-lactamase lacking the signal sequence; bla(M); allows cytosolic expression of β-lactamase
>Addgene plasmid #135888 | D75_Ld_302670 | addgene full sequence | sequence record 274854 | Addgene NGS Result
GACATTGATTATTGACTAGTTATTAATAGTAATCAATTACGGGGTCATTAGTTCATAGCCCATATATGGA
GTTCCGCGTTACATAACTTACGGTAAATGGCCCGCCTGGCTGACCGCCCAACGACCCCCGCCCATTGACG
TCAATAATGACGTATGTTCCCATAGTAACGCCAATAGGGACTTTCCATTGACGTCAATGGGTGGAGTATT
TACGGTAAACTGCCCACTTGGCAGTACATCAAGTGTATCATATGCCAAGTCCGCCCCCTATTGACGTCAA
TGACGGTAAATGGCCCGCCTGGCATTATGCCCAGTACATGACCTTACGGGACTTTCCTACTTGGCAGTAC
ATCTACGTATTAGTCATCGCTATTACCATGGTGATGCGGTTTTGGCAGTACACCAATGGGCGTGGATAGC
GGTTTGACTCACGGGGATTTCCAAGTCTCCACCCCATTGACGTCAATGGGAGTTTGTTTTGGCACCAAAA
TCAACGGGACTTTCCAAAATGTCGTAATAACCCCGCCCCGTTGACGCAAATGGGCGGTAGGCGTGTACGG
TGGGAGGTCTATATAAGCAGAGCTCGTTTAGTGAACCGTCAGATCCTCACTCTCTTCCGCATCGCTGTCT
GCGAGGGCCAGCTGTTGGGCTCGCGGTTGAGGACAAACTCTTCGCGGTCTTTCCAGTACTCTTGGATCGG
AAACCCGTCGGCCTCCGAACGGTACTCCGCCACCGAGGGACCTGAGCGAGTCCGCATCGACCGGATCGGA
AAACCTCTCGAGAAAGGCGTCTAACCAGTCACAGTCGCAAGGTAGGCTGAGCACCGTGGCGGGCGGCAGC
GGGTGGCGGTCGGGGTTGTTTCTGGCGGAGGTGCTGCTGATGATGTAATTAAAGTAGGCGGTCTTGAGAC
GGCGGATGGTCGAGGTGAGGTGTGGCAGGCTTGAGATCCAGCTGTTGGGGTGAGTACTCCCTCTCAAAAG
CGGGCATTACTTCTGCGCTAAGATTGTCAGTTTCCAAAAACGAGGAGGATTTGATATTCACCTGGCCCGA
TCTGGCCATACACTTGAGTGACAATGACATCCACTTTGCCTTTCTCTCCACAGGTGTCCACTCCCAGGTC
CAAGTTTGCCACCATGGAGTTTCAGACCCAGGTACTCATGTCCCTGCTGCTCTGCATGTCTGGTGCGGCC
GCCGAAGTAGTTGTCGCCCCCTTGTGTGCAGAGAAACATGGTTTCGCCGGAGAATTTAACGATCATTACA
CCATACCAGTAGAACAGGCGCCGGCTGCTGGTGAGGCCATCGTGCTCATCGCCCGGGCCTTTCCACTGAA
TTTGGGAAATATGCTCGCTAGGTGGCTGTATATCAATGCCACCTACCGGATCAGCGAAGGCGCACAACTT
ACCGAGGTCTCCGACAATAACGGTATCCTTGAGCTGGCCAACGTGGCTGCCGGAACCGATATCGAGGTTC
GAGTAATGAGAGTGCGTACAGACGGGCCGACACCATTTAGGTTCTTCAGCTTCTTCGCCAACTCTCCTGT
GTGCCATGTTGCAGTGGCACCAGATAACTCTTTCATTGCTCCCGTTCCGAGGCGTCTGAGAGCGACCCCA
CAGTTGCCTTTGACGATGTACTTTAAGGCAGTGCTGCCCCCGAATGTTAACGCCCTTATCATCCGAGTAA
GCGCAGACGGACGCACCGATGAGAAATTTAGAAGCGGCGATAAGGTGTATGCTTCTGGCGACCTGGTCCG
CGCAGCATCAGGTGGCGCAGTGCTGTTTGCATATACTTTCCCTATGGAAAACGCTGCCACTCCCTACTAC
TTCACCCAAGTCAGTGTGAGCTATGGCGAGTGGGAAGGTGGCGACGCGGCCAAGCCGTCTGCATCTAACA
CGAGTTCATCTGGCGGTGACTCTAAAGACACGATGCAACCCACACGAAGTACGCCCGTGCTTGGCGCGCC
CGGCAGCCTGCACCACATCCTGGACGCCCAGAAGATGCTGTGGAACCACAGGGACAGGAACCTGCCTCCT
CTGGCCCCTCTGGGCCCCCACCACCATCACCACCATTGAGTCTAGACACGTGATTAATTAAGGATCCCCC
GACCTCGACCTCTGGCTAATAAAGGAAATTTATTTTCATTGCAATAGTGTGTTGGAATTTTTTGTGTCTC
TCACTCGGAAGGACATATGGGAGGGCAAATCATTTGGTCGAGATCCCTCGGAGATCTCTAGCTAGAGGAT
CGATCCCCGCCCCGGACGAACTAAACCTGACTACGACATCTCTGCCCCTTCTTCGCGGGGCAGTGCATGT
AATCCCTTCAGTTGGTTGGTACAACTTGCCAACTGGGCCCTGTTCCACATGTGACACGGGGGGGGACCAA
ACACAAAGGGGTTCTCTGACTGTAGTTGACATCCTTATAAATGGATGTGCACATTTGCCAACACTGAGTG
GCTTTCATCCTGGAGCAGACTTTGCAGTCTGTGGACTGCAACACAACATTGCCTTTATGTGTAACTCTTG
GCTGAAGCTCTTACACCAATGCTGGGGGACATGTACCTCCCAGGGGCCCAGGAAGACTACGGGAGGCTAC
ACCAACGTCAATCAGAGGGGCCTGTGTAGCTACCGATAAGCGGACCCTCAAGAGGGCATTAGCAATAGTG
TTTATAAGGCCCCCTTGTTAACCCTAAACGGGTAGCATATGCTTCCCGGGTAGTAGTATATACTATCCAG
ACTAACCCTAATTCAATAGCATATGTTACCCAACGGGAAGCATATGCTATCGAATTAGGGTTAGTAAAAG
GGTCCTAAGGAACAGCGATATCTCCCACCCCATGAGCTGTCACGGTTTTATTTACATGGGGTCAGGATTC
CACGAGGGTAGTGAACCATTTTAGTCACAAGGGCAGTGGCTGAAGATCAAGGAGCGGGCAGTGAACTCTC
CTGAATCTTCGCCTGCTTCTTCATTCTCCTTCGTTTAGCTAATAGAATAACTGCTGAGTTGTGAACAGTA
AGGTGTATGTGAGGTGCTCGAAAACAAGGTTTCAGGTGACGCCCCCAGAATAAAATTTGGACGGGGGGTT
CAGTGGTGGCATTGTGCTATGACACCAATATAACCCTCACAAACCCCTTGGGCAATAAATACTAGTGTAG
GAATGAAACATTCTGAATATCTTTAACAATAGAAATCCATGGGGTGGGGACAAGCCGTAAAGACTGGATG
TCCATCTCACACGAATTTATGGCTATGGGCAACACATAATCCTAGTGCAATATGATACTGGGGTTATTAA
GATGTGTCCCAGGCAGGGACCAAGACAGGTGAACCATGTTGTTACACTCTATTTGTAACAAGGGGAAAGA
GAGTGGACGCCGACAGCAGCGGACTCCACTGGTTGTCTCTAACACCCCCGAAAATTAAACGGGGCTCCAC
GCCAATGGGGCCCATAAACAAAGACAAGTGGCCACTCTTTTTTTTGAAATTGTGGAGTGGGGGCACGCGT
CAGCCCCCACACGCCGCCCTGCGGTTTTGGACTGTAAAATAAGGGTGTAATAACTTGGCTGATTGTAACC
CCGCTAACCACTGCGGTCAAACCACTTGCCCACAAAACCACTAATGGCACCCCGGGGAATACCTGCATAA
GTAGGTGGGCGGGCCAAGATAGGGGCGCGATTGCTGCGATCTGGAGGACAAATTACACACACTTGCGCCT
GAGCGCCAAGCACAGGGTTGTTGGTCCTCATATTCACGAGGTCGCTGAGAGCACGGTGGGCTAATGTTGC
CATGGGTAGCATATACTACCCAAATATCTGGATAGCATATGCTATCCTAATCTATATCTGGGTAGCATAG
GCTATCCTAATCTATATCTGGGTAGCATATGCTATCCTAATCTATATCTGGGTAGTATATGCTATCCTAA
TTTATATCTGGGTAGCATAGGCTATCCTAATCTATATCTGGGTAGCATATGCTATCCTAATCTATATCTG
GGTAGTATATGCTATCCTAATCTGTATCCGGGTAGCATATGCTATCCTAATAGAGATTAGGGTAGTATAT
GCTATCCTAATTTATATCTGGGTAGCATATACTACCCAAATATCTGGATAGCATATGCTATCCTAATCTA
TATCTGGGTAGCATATGCTATCCTAATCTATATCTGGGTAGCATAGGCTATCCTAATCTATATCTGGGTA
GCATATGCTATCCTAATCTATATCTGGGTAGTATATGCTATCCTAATTTATATCTGGGTAGCATAGGCTA
TCCTAATCTATATCTGGGTAGCATATGCTATCCTAATCTATATCTGGGTAGTATATGCTATCCTAATCTG
TATCCGGGTAGCATATGCTATCCTCATGATAAGCTGTCAAACATGAGAATTTTCTTGAAGACGAAAGGGC
CTCGTGATACGCCTATTTTTATAGGTTAATGTCATGATAATAATGGTTTCTTAGACGTCAGGTGGCACTT
TTCGGGGAAATGTGCGCGGAACCCCTATTTGTTTATTTTTCTAAATACATTCAAATATGTATCCGCTCAT
GAGACAATAACCCTGATAAATGCTTCAATAATATTGAAAAAGGAAGAGTATGAGTATTCAACATTTCCGT
GTCGCCCTTATTCCCTTTTTTGCGGCATTTTGCCTTCCTGTTTTTGCTCACCCAGAAACGCTGGTGAAAG
TAAAAGATGCTGAAGATCAGTTGGGTGCACGAGTGGGTTACATCGAACTGGATCTCAACAGCGGTAAGAT
CCTTGAGAGTTTTCGCCCCGAAGAACGTTTTCCAATGATGAGCACTTTTAAAGTTCTGCTATGTGGCGCG
GTATTATCCCGTGTTGACGCCGGGCAAGAGCAACTCGGTCGCCGCATACACTATTCTCAGAATGACTTGG
TTGAGTACTCACCAGTCACAGAAAAGCATCTTACGGATGGCATGACAGTAAGAGAATTATGCAGTGCTGC
CATAACCATGAGTGATAACACTGCGGCCAACTTACTTCTGACAACGATCGGAGGACCGAAGGAGCTAACC
GCTTTTTTGCACAACATGGGGGATCATGTAACTCGCCTTGATCGTTGGGAACCGGAGCTGAATGAAGCCA
TACCAAACGACGAGCGTGACACCACGATGCCTGCAGCAATGGCAACAACGTTGCGCAAACTATTAACTGG
CGAACTACTTACTCTAGCTTCCCGGCAACAATTAATAGACTGGATGGAGGCGGATAAAGTTGCAGGACCA
CTTCTGCGCTCGGCCCTTCCGGCTGGCTGGTTTATTGCTGATAAATCTGGAGCCGGTGAGCGTGGGTCTC
GCGGTATCATTGCAGCACTGGGGCCAGATGGTAAGCCCTCCCGTATCGTAGTTATCTACACGACGGGGAG
TCAGGCAACTATGGATGAACGAAATAGACAGATCGCTGAGATAGGTGCCTCACTGATTAAGCATTGGTAA
CTGTCAGACCAAGTTTACTCATATATACTTTAGATTGATTTAAAACTTCATTTTTAATTTAAAAGGATCT
AGGTGAAGATCCTTTTTGATAATCTCATGACCAAAATCCCTTAACGTGAGTTTTCGTTCCACTGAGCGTC
AGACCCCGTAGAAAAGATCAAAGGATCTTCTTGAGATCCTTTTTTTCTGCGCGTAATCTGCTGCTTGCAA
ACAAAAAAACCACCGCTACCAGCGGTGGTTTGTTTGCCGGATCAAGAGCTACCAACTCTTTTTCCGAAGG
TAACTGGCTTCAGCAGAGCGCAGATACCAAATACTGTTCTTCTAGTGTAGCCGTAGTTAGGCCACCACTT
CAAGAACTCTGTAGCACCGCCTACATACCTCGCTCTGCTAATCCTGTTACCAGTGGCTGCTGCCAGTGGC
GATAAGTCGTGTCTTACCGGGTTGGACTCAAGACGATAGTTACCGGATAAGGCGCAGCGGTCGGGCTGAA
CGGGGGGTTCGTGCACACAGCCCAGCTTGGAGCGAACGACCTACACCGAACTGAGATACCTACAGCGTGA
GCTATGAGAAAGCGCCACGCTTCCCGAAGGGAGAAAGGCGGACAGGTATCCGGTAAGCGGCAGGGTCGGA
ACAGGAGAGCGCACGAGGGAGCTTCCAGGGGGAAACGCCTGGTATCTTTATAGTCCTGTCGGGTTTCGCC
ACCTCTGACTTGAGCGTCGATTTTTGTGATGCTCGTCAGGGGGGCGGAGCCTATGGAAAAACGCCAGCAA
CGCGGCCTTTTTACGGTTCCTGGCCTTTTGCTGGCCTTTTGCTCACATGTTCTTTCCTGCGTTATCCCCT
GATTCTGTGGATAACCGTATTACCGCCTTTGAGTGAGCTGATACCGCTCGCCGCAGCCGAACGACCGAGC
GCAGCGAGTCAGTGAGCGAGGAAGCGGAAGAGCGCCCAATACGCAAACCGCCTCTCCCCGCGCGTTGGCC
GATTCATTAATGCAGCTGGCACGACAGGTTTCCCGACTGGAAAGCGGGCAGTGAGCGCAACGCAATTAAT
GTGAGTTAGCTCACTCATTAGGCACCCCAGGCTTTACACTTTATGCTTCCGGCTCGTATGTTGTGTGGAA
TTGTGAGCGGATAACAATTTCACACAGGAAACAGCTATGACCATGATTACGCCAAGCTCTAGCTAGAGGT
CGACCAATTCTCATGTTTGACAGCTTATCATCGCAGATCCGGGCAACGTTGTTGCCATTGCTGCAGGCGC
AGAACTGGTAGGTATGGAAGATCTATACATTGAATCAATATTGGCAATTAGCCATATTAGTCATTGGTTA
TATAGCATAAATCAATATTGGCTATTGGCCATTGCATACGTTGTATCTATATCATAATATGTACATTTAT
ATTGGCTCATGTCCAATATGACCGCCATGTT
